>Addgene plasmid #99859 | AAV-KrasG13S/sgKras/Cre | depositor full sequence | sequence record 200267 | AAV-KrasG13S/sgKras/Cre sequence 7748 bps
GCGGCCTCAGTGAGCGAGCGAGCGCGCAGAGAGGGAGTGGCCAACTCCATCACTAGGGGTTCCTGGAGGG
GTGGAGTCGTGACGTAAAGATCTGATATCATCGATCGCGATGCATTAATTAAGCGGCCGCCATGGCAGTT
CTTTTGTATCCATTTGTCTCTTTATCTGCAATAATATATGTTCTACAAGGGAAAGGAGATAAAGTGTATA
TATTAATTTTATTTCAAAAATGTTTGGAAAAGCAGACTAGGAAACAACAGTGTTGTATTCAGGGCTGTTA
ACTGTATACAGTGCCAGCACTTAGTGCACCTGTTGGGAGTGCAGTGTATTATAAGCAAGGCAGAAGTCAC
AGAGGTTACTGAGAAACTCTTTTATGTTCTTTACATTTTTTTTCTTGCCAAAAATAGTCTTTATCTCTGA
ATTTCATTCAATTTTATTTCCTTGTACAGAGGTACTGTTTTTAGTACTCAAAGGATTATATGTTAAAATT
GATCTGATCCTATACCAAATATTTAAACCCATTTCCCACAGATAGTTTATAGATTAAAATGCCATCAAAT
ATTATCTTTATTTGCTTCATTGCCTAAATATGTCTTTCCCCAGCACAGTGCAGTTTTGACACCAGCTTCG
GCTTCCTATTTTGTTGCCCTTTATTGCAGAACTGCTCTGATGGCTTTAAAACAGTTCTCTGCAGTTGTTG
GCTCCAACACAGATGTTCTTAGGCTACCTAACTTCTAACTTTTAATATCCAGTCAACAAAGAATACCGCA
AGGGTAGGTGTTGGGATAGCTGTCGACAAGCTCATGCGGGTGTGTCCACAGGGTATAGCGTACTATGCAG
AATATTTGTACTGAGTGAAGTCATGATACATTCCTTTGAGAGCCATTAGCTGCTACAAAACAGTAATCTG
GCTGTTTAGATCAACAAGCTAAATGATAGAAGATGAAAGTACTGGTTTCCATGTATTTTTATTAAGTGTT
GATGAGAAAGTTGTAAGTGACTTACAGGTTACTCTGTACATCTGTAGTCACTGAATTCGGAATATCTTAG
AGTTTTACACACCTAGGTGAGTGTTAAAATATTGATAAAGTTTTTGATAATCTTGTGTGAGACATGTTCT
AATTTAGTTGTATTTTATTATTTTTATTGTAAGGCCTGCTGAAAATGACTGAGTATAAACTAGTAGTCGT
TGGAGCTGGTAGCGTCGGGAAATCCGCACTAACGATACAGCTAATTCAGAATCACTTTGTGGATGAGTAT
GACCCTACGATAGAGGTAACGCTGCTCTACAGTCTGCGTACGCTTGTAAAGGACGGCAGCCAGCCGCTTT
GAAAAAGATATCATTTTTATATTTATTAGAAAATTATATTGAAAGTTATTTCAGTTATATGTGATGTCCT
TTAGTTCCAAGGCTTTAAACTGGGTGTTAGGGAACCATAGGTGCAAGAAAGTCCACTTCTCATGAGAGCT
CACCACAGAGAAAGAAAGTCCACTTCTCATGAGAGCTTACCACAGAGAGTAAGGTCCAAGATGCCATCCG
TGCTTTGTATTTGCATTTTGATAAATAAATTTCATGATTTTGTGAGAGTTAAGAATATAGCTTTGCCTTT
GATCTATTCCTGAAAGGTTTGTTGTTGTTTTATGGGTTTGTTGTTATTGTGTTGTTGTTTGGTGTCTTTT
AGGCAGGGTCTTACTATGCAGCCCTGACCGGCCTAGAACTCAACTATGTAGACCAGACTAGCTCTGAATT
CTCAGAGATCCATCTACCTGCCTCTGCTGCCCAGATGCTGCGATTAAAGATGTACACCACCATGTACAGT
GAAAGTTACTCTTTTGAAAACACTTTATTGTTATAGATTACTTGGAATGTTGATGTGATGAGAAAATTTG
ATTATACTAGGAAAATAGAATCACTTGATGGTTGAGCTTTTTTTTTAAGACTTATTTATTTTATGTAAGT
GAGTACACTGCTTCTCTCTTCAGACACACCAGAAGAGGGCATCAGATCCCATTAAGATGGCTGTGAGCCA
CCATGTGGTTGCTGGGAATTGAACTCAGGACCTCTGGAAAGGCAGTCAGTGCTCTTTTTTTGTTTAAAGA
TTTATTTATTTTTATGAATACAGTGTCACTGTCTTCATACACACAAGAGCTCGAGCTGTGAGGGCCTATT
TCCCATGATTCCTTCATATTTGCATATACGATACAAGGCTGTTAGAGAGATAATTGGAATTAATTTGACT
GTAAACACAAAGATATTAGTACAAAATACGTGACGTAGAAAGTAATAATTTCTTGGGTAGTTTGCAGTTT
TAAAATTATGTTTTAAAATGGACTATCATATGCTTACCGTAACTTGAAAGTATTTCGATTTCTTGGCTTT
ATATATCTTGTGGAAAGGACCAAACACCGACTGAGTATAAACTTGTGGGTTTTAGAGCTAGAAATAGCAA
GTTAAAATAAGGCTAGTCCGTTATCAACTTGAAAAAGTGGCACCGAGTCGGTGCTTTTTTGTTTGGCGCG
CCTATGGCTTAATTAACATGGCGGCCGCATTCTACCGGGTAGGGGAGGCGCTTTTCCCAAGGCAGTCTGG
AGCATGCGCTTTAGCAGCCCCGCTGGGCACTTGGCGCTACACAAGTGGCCTCTGGCCTCGCACACATTCC
ACATCCACCGGTAGGCGCCAACCGGCTCCGTTCTTTGGTGGCCCCTTCGCGCCACCTTCTACTCCTCCCC
TAGTCAGGAAGTTCCCCCCCGCCCCGCAGCTCGCGTCGTGCAGGACGTGACAAATGGAAGTAGCACGTCT
CACTAGTCTCGTGCAGATGGACAGCACCGCTGAGCAATGGAAGCGGGTAGGCCTTTGGGGCAGCGGCCAA
TAGCAGCTTTGCTCCTTCGCTTTCTGGGCTCAGAGGCTGGGAAGGGGTGGGTCCGGGGGCGGGCTCAGGG
GCGGGCTCAGGGGCGGGGCGGGCGCCCGAAGGTCCTCCGGAGGCCCGGCATTCTGCACGCTTCAAAAGCG
CACGTCTGCCGCGCTGTTCTCCTCTTCCTCATCTCCGGGACCCGGGATGCCCAAGAAGAAGAGGAAGGTG
TCCAATTTACTGACCGTACACCAAAATTTGCCTGCATTACCGGTCGATGCAACGAGTGATGAGGTTCGCA
AGAACCTGATGGACATGTTCAGGGATCGCCAGGCGTTTTCTGAGCATACCTGGAAAATGCTTCTGTCCGT
TTGCCGGTCGTGGGCGGCATGGTGCAAGTTGAATAACCGGAAATGGTTTCCCGCAGAACCTGAAGATGTT
CGCGATTATCTTCTATATCTTCAGGCGCGCGGTCTGGCAGTAAAAACTATCCAGCAACATTTGGGCCAGC
TAAACATGCTTCATCGTCGGTCCGGGCTGCCACGACCAAGTGACAGCAATGCTGTTTCACTGGTTATGCG
GCGGATCCGAAAAGAAAACGTTGATGCCGGTGAACGTGCAAAACAGGCTCTAGCGTTCGAACGCACTGAT
TTCGACCAGGTTCGTTCACTCATGGAAAATAGCGATCGCTGCCAGGATATACGTAATCTGGCATTTCTGG
GGATTGCTTATAACACCCTGTTACGTATAGCCGAAATTGCCAGGATCAGGGTTAAAGATATCTCACGTAC
TGACGGTGGGAGAATGTTAATCCATATTGGCAGAACGAAAACGCTGGTTAGCACCGCAGGTGTAGAGAAG
GCACTTAGCCTGGGGGTAACTAAACTGGTCGAGCGATGGATTTCCGTCTCTGGTGTAGCTGATGATCCGA
ATAACTACCTGTTTTGCCGGGTCAGAAAAAATGGTGTTGCCGCGCCATCTGCCACCAGCCAGCTATCAAC
TCGCGCCCTGGAAGGGATTTTTGAAGCAACTCATCGATTGATTTACGGCGCTAAGGATGACTCTGGTCAG
AGATACCTGGCCTGGTCTGGACACAGTGCCCGTGTCGGAGCCGCGCGAGATATGGCCCGCGCTGGAGTTT
CAATACCGGAGATCATGCAAGCTGGTGGCTGGACCAATGTAAATATTGTCATGAACTATATCCGTAACCT
GGATAGTGAAACAGGGGCAATGGTGCGCCTGCTGGAAGATGGCGATTAGCCATGTTTAAGGGTTCCTCTA
GTGTACACGCGTTGTGCCTTCTAGTTGCCAGCCATCTGTTGTTTGCCCCTCCCCCGTGCCTTCCTTGACC
CTGGAAGGTGCCACTCCCACTGTCCTTTCCTAATAAAATGAGGAAATTGCATCGCATTGTCTGAGTAGGT
GTCATTCTATTCTGGGGGGTGGGGTGGGGCAGGACAGCAAGGGGGAGGATTGGGAAGACAATAGCAGGCA
TGCTGGGGAACGCGTGATATCAGATCTGTTACGTAGATAAGTAGCATGGCGGGTTAATCATTAACTACAA
GGAACCCCTAGTGATGGAGTTGGCCACTCCCTCTCTGCGCGCTCGCTCGCTCACTGAGGCCGCCCGGGCA
AAGCCCGGGCGTCGGGCGACCTTTGGTCGCCCGGCCTCAGTGAGCGAGCGAGCGCGCAGAGAGGGAGTGG
CCAAAGCGCGCAGCTGCCTGCAGGTCGACTCTAGAGGATCCCCGGGTACCGAGCTCGAATTCACTGGCCG
TCGTTTTACAACGTCGTGACTGGGAAAACCCTGGCGTTACCCAACTTAATCGCCTTGCAGCACATCCCCC
TTTCGCCAGCTGGCGTAATAGCGAAGAGGCCCGCACCGATCGCCCTTCCCAACAGTTGCGCAGCCTGAAT
GGCGAATGGCGCCTGATGCGGTATTTTCTCCTTACGCATCTGTGCGGTATTTCACACCGCATA
[94 nt withheld, positions 4824-4917]
T
[46 nt withheld, positions 4919-4964]
C
[141 nt withheld, positions 4966-5106]
CCTTTGACGTTGGAGTCCACGTTCTTT
[37 nt withheld, positions 5134-5170]
ACTCTATCTCGGGCTATTCTTTTGATTTATAAGGGATTTTGCCGATTTCGGTCTATTGGTTAAAAAATGA
GCTGATTTAACAAAAATTTAACGCGAATTTTAACAAAATATTAACGTTTACAATTTTATGGTGCACTCTC
AGTACAATCTGCTCTGATGCCGCATAGTTAAGCCAGCCCCGACACCCGCCAACACCCGCTGACGCGCCCT
GACGGGCTTGTCTGCTCCCGGCATCCGCTTACAGACAAGCTGTGACCGTCTCCGGGAGCTGCATGTGTCA
GAGGTTTTCACCGTCATCACCGAAACGCGCGAGACGAAAGGGCCTCGTGATACGCCTATTTTTATAGGTT
AATGTCATGATAATAATGGTTTCTTAGACGTCAGGTGGCACTTTTCGGGGAAATGTGCGCGGAACCCCTA
TTTGTTTATTTTTCTAAATACATTCAAATATGTATCCGCTCATGAGACAATAACCCTGATAAATGCTTCA
ATAATATTGAAAAAGGAAGAGTATGAGTATTCAACATTTCCGTGTCGCCCTTATTCCCTTTTTTGCGGCA
TTTTGCCTTCCTGTTTTTGCTCACCCAGAAACGCTGGTGAAAGTAAAAGATGCTGAAGATCAGTTGGGTG
CACGAGTGGGTTACATCGAACTGGATCTCAACAGCGGTAAGATCCTTGAGAGTTTTCGCCCCGAAGAACG
TTTTCCAATGATGAGCACTTTTAAAGTTCTGCTATGTGGCGCGGTATTATCCCGTATTGACGCCGGGCAA
GAGCAACTCGGTCGCCGCATACACTATTCTCAGAATGACTTGGTTGAGTACTCACCAGTCACAGAAAAGC
ATCTTACGGATGGCATGACAGTAAGAGAATTATGCAGTGCTGCCATAACCATGAGTGATAACACTGCGGC
CAACTTACTTCTGACAACGATCGGAGGACCGAAGGAGCTAACCGCTTTTTTGCACAACATGGGGGATCAT
GTAACTCGCCTTGATCGTTGGGAACCGGAGCTGAATGAAGCCATACCAAACGACGAGCGTGACACCACGA
TGCCTGTAGCAATGGCAACAACGTTGCGCAAACTATTAACTGGCGAACTACTTACTCTAGCTTCCCGGCA
ACAATTAATAGACTGGATGGAGGCGGATAAAGTTGCAGGACCACTTCTGCGCTCGGCCCTTCCGGCTGGC
TGGTTTATTGCTGATAAATCTGGAGCCGGTGAGCGTGGGTCTCGCGGTATCATTGCAGCACTGGGGCCAG
ATGGTAAGCCCTCCCGTATCGTAGTTATCTACACGACGGGGAGTCAGGCAACTATGGATGAACGAAATAG
ACAGATCGCTGAGATAGGTGCCTCACTGATTAAGCATTGGTAACTGTCAGACCAAGTTTACTCATATATA
CTTTAGATTGATTTAAAACTTCATTTTTAATTTAAAAGGATCTAGGTGAAGATCCTTTTTGATAATCTCA
TGACCAAAATCCCTTAACGTGAGTTTTCGTTCCACTGAGCGTCAGACCCCGTAGAAAAGATCAAAGGATC
TTCTTGAGATCCTTTTTTTCTGCGCGTAATCTGCTGCTTGCAAACAAAAAAACCACCGCTACCAGCGGTG
GTTTGTTTGCCGGATCAAGAGCTACCAACTCTTTTTCCGAAGGTAACTGGCTTCAGCAGAGCGCAGATAC
CAAATACTGTTCTTCTAGTGTAGCCGTAGTTAGGCCACCACTTCAAGAACTCTGTAGCACCGCCTACATA
CCTCGCTCTGCTAATCCTGTTACCAGTGGCTGCTGCCAGTGGCGATAAGTCGTGTCTTACCGGGTTGGAC
TCAAGACGATAGTTACCGGATAAGGCGCAGCGGTCGGGCTGAACGGGGGGTTCGTGCACACAGCCCAGCT
TGGAGCGAACGACCTACACCGAACTGAGATACCTACAGCGTGAGCTATGAGAAAGCGCCACGCTTCCCGA
AGGGAGAAAGGCGGACAGGTATCCGGTAAGCGGCAGGGTCGGAACAGGAGAGCGCACGAGGGAGCTTCCA
GGGGGAAACGCCTGGTATCTTTATAGTCCTGTCGGGTTTCGCCACCTCTGACTTGAGCGTCGATTTTTGT
GATGCTCGTCAGGGGGGCGGAGCCTATGGAAAAACGCCAGCAACGCGGCCTTTTTACGGTTCCTGGCCTT
TTGCTGGCCTTTTGCTCACATGTTCTTTCCTGCGTTATCCCCTGATTCTGTGGATAACCGTATTACCGCC
TTTGAGTGAGCTGATACCGCTCGCCGCAGCCGAACGACCGAGCGCAGCGAGTCAGTGAGCGAGGAAGCGG
AAGAGCGCCCAATACGCAAACCGCCTCTCCCCGCGCGTTGGCCGATTCATTAATGCAGCTGGCACGACAG
GTTTCCCGACTGGAAAGCGGGCAGTGAGCGCAACGCAATTAATGTGAGTTAGCTCACTCATTAGGCACCC
CAGGCTTTACACTTTATGCTTCCGGCTCGTATGTTGTGTGGAATTGTGAGCGGATAACAATTTCACACAG
GAAACAGCTATGACCATGATTACGCCAAGCTTGCATGCCTGCAGGCAGCTGCGCGCTC
Features (pLannotate 1.2.2; 22 found; start..end, strand, type, name):
      2..64      -  repeat_region  AAV2 ITR (fragment): inverted terminal repeat of adeno-associated virus serotype 2 inverted
   1165..1275    +  CDS            KRAS (fragment): RASK_MELGA - Experimental evidence at protein level: Swiss-Prot protein existence level 1. Ras proteins bind GDP/GTP and possess intrinsic GTPase activity. Plays an important role in the regulation of cell proliferation. May play a role in promoting oncogenic events by inducing transcriptional silencing of tumor suppressor genes (TSGs). From Meleagris gallopavo (Wild turkey).
   2160..2400    +  promoter       U6 promoter: RNA polymerase III promoter for human U6 snRNA
   2429..2504    +  misc_RNA       gRNA scaffold: guide RNA scaffold for the Streptococcus pyogenes CRISPR/Cas9 system
   2557..3049    +  promoter       PGK promoter: mouse phosphoglycerate kinase 1 promoter
   3079..4109    +  CDS            Cre (fragment): site-specific recombinase Cre is a site-specific recombinase from bacteriophage P1. Recombination occurs at loxP sequences.
   4143..4349    +  polyA_signal   bGH poly(A) signal: bovine growth hormone polyadenylation signal
   4445..4554    -  repeat_region  AAV2 ITR (fragment): inverted terminal repeat of adeno-associated virus serotype 2 inverted
   4565..4612    -  misc_feature   MCS (fragment): pUC18/19 multiple cloning site
   4609..4766    +  CDS            lacZα (fragment): LacZα fragment of β-galactosidase; lacZ fragment
   4772..4823    -  misc_feature   bom (fragment): basis of mobility region from pBR322
   4842..5296    +  rep_origin     f1 ori (sequence partly withheld): f1 bacteriophage origin of replication; arrow indicates direction of (+) strand synthesis
   5297..5346    -  misc_feature   bom (fragment): basis of mobility region from pBR322
   5448..5483    -  CDS            rop (fragment): Rop protein, which maintains plasmids at low copy number; rop
   5578..5682    +  promoter       AmpR promoter: bla
   5683..6543    +  CDS            AmpR: β-lactamase; bla; confers resistance to ampicillin, carbenicillin, and related antibiotics
   6714..7302    +  rep_origin     ori: high-copy-number ColE1/pMB1/pBR322/pUC origin of replication
   7485..7577    +  CDS            lacI (fragment): lac repressor; lacI; The lac repressor binds to the lac operator to inhibit transcription in E. coli. This inhibition can be relieved by adding lactose or isopropyl-β-D-thiogalactopyranoside (IPTG).
   7590..7611    +  protein_bind   CAP binding site: CAP binding activates transcription in the presence of cAMP. E. coli catabolite activator protein
   7626..7656    +  promoter       lac promoter: promoter for the E. coli lac operon
   7664..7680    +  protein_bind   lac operator: The lac repressor binds to the lac operator to inhibit transcription in E. coli. This inhibition can be relieved by adding lactose or isopropyl-β-D-thiogalactopyranoside (IPTG). lac repressor encoded by lacI
   7717..7735    -  misc_feature   MCS (fragment): pUC18/19 multiple cloning site
