[The description below was written by a language model from this plasmid's Addgene catalogue record and pLannotate feature annotations shown in this document.]
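Description:
AAV-KrasG13S/sgKras/Cre is an adeno-associated virus transfer plasmid built on the 388-MCS AAV backbone, designed to deliver three functional components to mouse cells in a single vector genome. It is propagated in E. coli as a high-copy plasmid through a ColE1/pUC-type origin with ampicillin selection (AmpR under its own promoter). The backbone also carries an f1 origin and remnants of pUC-derived lac elements. The recombination-deficient growth strain listed is a typical choice for maintaining the repeat-prone AAV2 inverted terminal repeats. These ITRs, annotated as fragments, flank the payload and provide the signals for replication and packaging of the intervening DNA into AAV particles.

Between the ITRs, the first element is a roughly 2 kb mouse Kras genomic fragment that serves as a homology-directed repair template. The annotated KRAS coding fragment within it corresponds to the exon carrying codon 13, although the annotation tool matched it to a turkey orthologue. The template introduces the G13S substitution, along with silent changes that disrupt the sgRNA target and PAM so the repaired allele is not recut. It also carries a wobble-position barcode that marks individual repair events, and engineered AvrII and BsiWI sites used in cloning. Downstream, a human U6 promoter drives a Kras-targeting sgRNA fused to the S. pyogenes Cas9 scaffold, which cuts the endogenous locus to stimulate HDR. Cas9 itself is not encoded and must be supplied by the recipient cells or animals. A mouse PGK promoter then drives Cre recombinase, terminated by a bGH polyadenylation signal, allowing recombination of floxed alleles in transduced cells. The construct belongs to a system for multiplexed in vivo HDR and tumour barcoding that quantifies the oncogenicity of Kras variants in parallel.
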