Addgene plasmid #99859: AAV-KrasG13S/sgKras/Cre
Purpose: Expresses Cre-recombinase, a barcoded HDR template to introduce a G13S mutation into the endogenous Kras locus, and a Kras-targeting sgRNA to enhance HDR.
Depositing lab: Monte Winslow. Depositing organization: Stanford University. Publication: Multiplexed in vivo homology-directed repair and tumor barcoding enables parallel quantification of Kras variant oncogenicity. Winters IP, Chiou SH, Paulk NK, McFarland CD, Lalgudi PV, Ma RK, Lisowski L, Connolly AJ, Petrov DA, Kay MA, Winslow MM. Nat Commun. 2017 Dec 12;8(1):2053. doi: 10.1038/s41467-017-01519-y. PubMed 29233960.
Backbone
  Vector backbone: 388-MCS AAV
  Backbone size w/o insert (bp): 5958
  Vector type: Mammalian Expression, AAV, Cre/Lox
Growth in bacteria
  Bacterial resistance: Ampicillin, 100 μg/mL
  Growth temperature: 37°C
  Growth strain: NEB Stable
  Copy number: High Copy
Gene/Insert
  Gene/Insert name: Kras
  gRNA/shRNA sequence: GACTGAGTATAAACTTGTGG
  Species: M. musculus (mouse)
  Insert size (bp): 2014
  Mutation: AvrII site (CAAAGG>CCTAGG), PAM/sgRNA mutations (GACTGAGTATAAACTTGTGGTGG>GACTGAGTATAAACTAGTAGTCG), G13S mutation (GGC>AGC), Barcode = (AGGCAAGAGCGCCTTGACGATA>AGGGAAATCTGCCCTGACCATA), BsiWI site (CGTGCG>CGTACG)
  Entrez Gene: Kras (a.k.a. K-Ras, K-Ras 2, K-ras, Ki-ras, Kras-2, Kras2, c-K-ras, c-Ki-ras, p21B, ras)
  Cloning method: Restriction Enzyme; 5′ cloning site NcoI, AvrII (not destroyed); 3′ cloning site BsiWI, XhoI (not destroyed)
Terms and licenses: Academic/Nonprofit Terms; Industry Terms: Not Available to Industry
How to cite: AAV-KrasG13S/sgKras/Cre was a gift from Monte Winslow (Addgene plasmid # 99859 ; http://n2t.net/addgene:99859 ; RRID:Addgene_99859)
