>Addgene plasmid #99859 | AAV-KrasG13S/sgKras/Cre | addgene partial sequence | sequence record 200269 | Addgene Partial NGS Result
GCGCGCAGCTGCCTGCAGGTCGACTCTAGAGGATCCCCGGGTACCGAGCTCGAATTCACTGGCCGTCGTT
TTACAACGTCGTGACTGGGAAAACCCTGGCGTTACCCAACTTAATCGCCTTGCAGCACATCCCCCTTTCG
CCAGCTGGCGTAATAGCGAAGAGGCCCGCACCGATCGCCCTTCCCAACAGTTGCGCAGCCTGAATGGCGA
ATGGCGCCTGATGCGGTATTTTCTCCTTACGCATCTGTGCGGTATTTCACACCGCATA
[95 nt withheld, positions 269-363]
T
[46 nt withheld, positions 365-410]
C
[141 nt withheld, positions 412-552]
CCTTTGACGTTGGAGTCCACGTTCTTT
[37 nt withheld, positions 580-616]
ACTCTATCTCGGGCTATTCTTTTGATTTATAAGGGATTTTGCCGATTTCGGTCTATTGGTTAAAAAATGA
GCTGATTTAACAAAAATTTAACGCGAATTTTAACAAAATATTAACGTTTACAATTTTATGGTGCACTCTC
AGTACAATCTGCTCTGATGCCGCATAGTTAAGCCAGCCCCGACACCCGCCAACACCCGCTGACGCGCCCT
GACGGGCTTGTCTGCTCCCGGCATCCGCTTACAGACAAGCTGTGACCGTCTCCGGGAGCTGCATGTGTCA
GAGGTTTTCACCGTCATCACCGAAACGCGCGAGACGAAAGGGCCTCGTGATACGCCTATTTTTATAGGTT
AATGTCATGATAATAATGGTTTCTTAGACGTCAGGTGGCACTTTTCGGGGAAATGTGCGCGGAACCCCTA
TTTGTTTATTTTTCTAAATACATTCAAATATGTATCCGCTCATGAGACAATAACCCTGATAAATGCTTCA
ATAATATTGAAAAAGGAAGAGTATGAGTATTCAACATTTCCGTGTCGCCCTTATTCCCTTTTTTGCGGCA
TTTTGCCTTCCTGTTTTTGCTCACCCAGAAACGCTGGTGAAAGTAAAAGATGCTGAAGATCAGTTGGGTG
CACGAGTGGGTTACATCGAACTGGATCTCAACAGCGGTAAGATCCTTGAGAGTTTTCGCCCCGAAGAACG
TTTTCCAATGATGAGCACTTTTAAAGTTCTGCTATGTGGCGCGGTATTATCCCGTATTGACGCCGGGCAA
GAGCAACTCGGTCGCCGCATACACTATTCTCAGAATGACTTGGTTGAGTACTCACCAGTCACAGAAAAGC
ATCTTACGGATGGCATGACAGTAAGAGAATTATGCAGTGCTGCCATAACCATGAGTGATAACACTGCGGC
CAACTTACTTCTGACAACGATCGGAGGACCGAAGGAGCTAACCGCTTTTTTGCACAACATGGGGGATCAT
GTAACTCGCCTTGATCGTTGGGAACCGGAGCTGAATGAAGCCATACCAAACGACGAGCGTGACACCACGA
TGCCTGTAGCAATGGCAACAACGTTGCGCAAACTATTAACTGGCGAACTACTTACTCTAGCTTCCCGGCA
ACAATTAATAGACTGGATGGAGGCGGATAAAGTTGCAGGACCACTTCTGCGCTCGGCCCTTCCGGCTGGC
TGGTTTATTGCTGATAAATCTGGAGCCGGTGAGCGTGGGTCTCGCGGTATCATTGCAGCACTGGGGCCAG
ATGGTAAGCCCTCCCGTATCGTAGTTATCTACACGACGGGGAGTCAGGCAACTATGGATGAACGAAATAG
ACAGATCGCTGAGATAGGTGCCTCACTGATTAAGTATTGGTAACTGTCAGACCAAGTTTACTCATATATA
CTTTAGATTGATTTAAAACTTCATTTTTAATTTAAAAGGATCTAGGTGAAGATCCTTTTTGATAATCTCA
TGACCAAAATCCCTTAACGTGAGTTTTCGTTCCACTGAGCGTCAGACCCCGTAGAAAAGATCAAAGGATC
TTCTTGAGATCCTTTTTTTCTGCGCGTAATCTGCTGCTTGCAAACAAAAAAACCACCGCTACCAGCGGTG
GTTTGTTTGCCGGATCAAGAGCTACCAACTCTTTTTCCGAAGGTAACTGGCTTCAGCAGAGCGCAGATAC
CAAATACTGTTCTTCTAGTGTAGCCGTAGTTAGGCCACCACTTCAAGAACTCTGTAGCACCGCCTACATA
CCTCGCTCTGCTAATCCTGTTACCAGTGGCTGCTGCCAGTGGCGATAAGTCGTGTCTTACCGGGTTGGAC
TCAAGACGATAGTTACCGGATAAGGCGCAGCGGTCGGGCTGAACGGGGGGTTCGTGCACACAGCCCAGCT
TGGAGCGAACGACCTACACCGAACTGAGATACCTACAGCGTGAGCTATGAGAAAGCGCCACGCTTCCCGA
AGGGAGAAAGGCGGACAGGTATCCGGTAAGCGGCAGGGTCGGAACAGGAGAGCGCACGAGGGAGCTTCCA
GGGGGAAACGCCTGGTATCTTTATAGTCCTGTCGGGTTTCGCCACCTCTGACTTGAGCGTCGATTTTTGT
GATGCTCGTCAGGGGGGCGGAGCCTATGGAAAAACGCCAGCAACGCGGCCTTTTTACGGTTCCTGGCCTT
TTGCTGGCCTTTTGCTCACATGTTCTTTCCTGCGTTATCCCCTGATTCTGTGGATAACCGTATTACCGCC
TTTGAGTGAGCTGATACCGCTCGCCGCAGCCGAACGACCGAGCGCAGCGAGTCAGTGAGCGAGGAAGCGG
AAGAGCGCCCAATACGCAAACCGCCTCTCCCCGCGCGTTGGCCGATTCATTAATGCAGCTGGCACGACAG
GTTTCCCGACTGGAAAGCGGGCAGTGAGCGCAACGCAATTAATGTGAGTTAGCTCACTCATTAGGCACCC
CAGGCTTTACACTTTATGCTTCCGGCTCGTATGTTGTGTGGAATTGTGAGCGGATAACAATTTCACACAG
GAAACAGCTATGACCATGATTACGCCAAGCTTGCATGCCTGCAGGCAGCTGCGCGCTCGCGGCCTCAGTG
AGCGAGCGAGCGCGCAGAGAGGGAGTGGCCAACTCCATCACTAGGGGTTCCTGGAGGGGTGGAGTCGTGA
CGTAAAGATCTGATATCATCGATCGCGATGCATTAATTAAGCGGCCGCCATGGCAGTTCTTTTGTATCCA
TTTGTCTCTTTATCTGCAATAATATATGTTCTACAAGGGAAAGGAGATAAAGTGTATATATTAATTTTAT
TTCAAAAATGTTTGGAAAAGCAGACTAGGAAACAACAGTGTTGTATTCAGGGCTGTTAACTGTATACAGT
GCCAGCACTTAGTGCACCTGTTGGGAGTGCAGTGTATTATAAGCAAGGCAGAAGTCACAGAGGTTACTGA
GAAACTCTTTTATGTTCTTTACATTTTTTTTCTTGCCAAAAATAGTCTTTATCTCTGAATTTCATTCAAT
TTTATTTCCTTGTACAGAGGTACTGTTTTTAGTACTCAAAGGATTATATGTTAAAATTGATCTGATCCTA
TACCAAATATTTAAACCCATTTCCCACAGATAGTTTATAGATTAAAATGCCATCAAATATTATCTTTATT
TGCTTCATTGCCTAAATATGTCTTTCCCCAGCACAGTGCAGTTTTGACACCAGCTTCGGCTTCCTATTTT
GTTGCCCTTTATTGCAGAACTGCTCTGATGGCTTTAAAACAGTTCTCTGCAGTTGTTGGCTCCAACACAG
ATGTTCTTAGGCTACCTAACTTCTAACTTTTAATATCCAGTCAACAAAGAATACCGCAAGGGTAGGTGTT
GGGATAGCTGTCGACAAGCTCATGCGGGTGTGTCCACAGGGTATAGCGTACTATGCAGAATATTTGTACT
GAGTGAAGTCATGATACATTCCTTTGAGAGCCATTAGCTGCTACAAAACAGTAATCTGGCTGTTTAGATC
AACAAGCTAAATGATAGAAGATGAAAGTACTGGTTTCCATGTATTTTTATTAAGTGTTGATGAGAAAGTT
GTAAGTGACTTACAGGTTACTCTGTACATCTGTAGTCACTGAATTCGGAATATCTTAGAGTTTTACACAC
CTAGGTGAGTGTTAAAATATTGATAAAGTTTTTGATAATCTTGTGTGAGACATGTTCTAATTTAGTTGTA
TTTTATTATTTTTATTGTAAGGCCTGCTGAAAATGACTGAGTATAAACTAGTAGTCGTTGGAGCTGGTAG
CGTCGGGAAATCCGCACTAACGATCCAGCTAATTCAGAATCACTTTGTGGATGAGTATGACCCTACGATA
GAGGTAACGCTGCTCTACAGTCTGCGTACGCTTGTAAAGGACGGCAGCCAGCCGCTTTGAAAAAGATATC
ATTTTTATATTTATTAGAAAATTATATTGAAAGTTATTTCAGTTATATGTGATGTCCTTTAGTTCCAAGG
CTTTAAACTGGGTGTTAGGGAACCATAGGTGCAAGAAAGTCCACTTCTCATGAGAGCTCACCACAGAGAA
AGAAAGTCCACTTCTCATGAGAGCTTACCACAGAGAGTAAGGTCCAAGATGCCATCCGTGCTTTGTATTT
GCATTTTGATAAATAAATTTCATGATTTTGTGAGAGTTAAGAATATAGCTTTGCCTTTGATCTATTCCTG
AAAGGTTTGTTGTTGTTTTATGGGTTTGTTGTTATTGTGTTGTTGTTTGGTGTCTTTTAGGCAGGGTCTT
ACTATGCAGCCCTGACCGGCCTAGAACTCAACTATGTAGACCAGACTAGCTCTGAATTCTCAGAGATCCA
TCTACCTGCCTCTGCTGCCCAGATGCTGCGATTAAAGATGTACACCACCATGTACAGTGAAAGTTACTCT
TTTGAAAACACTTTATTGTTATAGATTACTTGGAATGTTGATGTGATGAGAAAATTTGATTATACTAGGA
AAATAGAATCACTTGATGGTTGAGCTTTTTTTTTAAGACTTATTTATTTTATGTAAGTGAGTACACTGCT
TCTCTCTTCAGACACACCAGAAGAGGGCATCAGATCCCATTAAGATGGCTGTGAGCCACCATGTGGTTGC
TGGGAATTGAACTCAGGACCTCTGGAAAGGCAGTCAGTGCTCTTTTTTTGTTTAAAGATTTATTTATTTT
TATGAATACAGTGTCACTGTCTTCATACACACAAGAGCTCGAGCTGTGAGGGCCTATTTCCCATGATTCC
TTCATATTTGCATATACGATACAAGGCTGTTAGAGAGATAATTGGAATTAATTTGACTGTAAACACAAAG
ATATTAGTACAAAATACGTGACGTAGAAAGTAATAATTTCTTGGGTAGTTTGCAGTTTTAAAATTATGTT
TTAAAATGGACTATCATATGCTTACCGTAACTTGAAAGTATTTCGATTTCTTGGCTTTATATATCTTGTG
GAAAGGACCAAACACCGACTGAGTATAAACTTGTGGGTTTTAGAGCTAGAAATAGCAAGTTAAAATAAGG
CTAGTCCGTTATCAACTTGAAAAAGTGGCACCGAGTCGGTGCTTTTTTGTTTGGCGCGCCTATGGCTTAA
TTAACATGGCGGCCGCATTCTACCGGGTAGGGGAGGCGCTTTTCCCAAGGCAGTCTGGAGCATGCGCTTT
AGCAGCCCCGCTGGGCACTTGGCGCTACACAAGTGGCCTCTGGCCTCGCACACATTCCACATCCACCGGT
AGGCGCCAACCGGCTCCGTTCTTTGGTGGCCCCTTCGCGCCACCTTCTACTCCTCCCCTAGTCAGGAAGT
TCCCCCCCGCCCCGCAGCTCGCGTCGTGCAGGACGTGACAAATGGAAGTAGCACGTCTCACTAGTCTCGT
GCAGATGGACAGCACCGCTGAGCAATGGAAGCGGGTAGGCCTTTGGGGCAGCGGCCAATAGCAGCTTTGC
TCCTTCGCTTTCTGGGCTCAGAGGCTGGGAAGGGGTGGGTCCGGGGGCGGGCTCAGGGGCGGGCTCAGGG
GCGGGGCGGGCGCCCGAAGGTCCTCCGGAGGCCCGGCATTCTGCACGCTTCAAAAGCGCACGTCTGCCGC
GCTGTTCTCCTCTTCCTCATCTCCGGGACCCGGGATGCCCAAGAAGAAGAGGAAGGTGTCCAATTTACTG
ACCGTACACCAAAATTTGCCTGCATTACCGGTCGATGCAACGAGTGATGAGGTTCGCAAGAACCTGATGG
ACATGTTCAGGGATCGCCAGGCGTTTTCTGAGCATACCTGGAAAATGCTTCTGTCCGTTTGCCGGTCGTG
GGCGGCATGGTGCAAGTTGAATAACCGGAAATGGTTTCCCGCAGAACCTGAAGATGTTCGCGATTATCTT
CTATATCTTCAGGCGCGCGGTCTGGCAGTAAAAACTATCCAGCAACATTTGGGCCAGCTAAACATGCTTC
ATCGTCGGTCCGGGCTGCCACGACCAAGTGACAGCAATGCTGTTTCACTGGTTATGCGGCGGATCCGAAA
AGAAAACGTTGATGCCGGTGAACGTGCAAAACAGGCTCTAGCGTTCGAACGCACTGATTTCGACCAGGTT
CGTTCACTCATGGAAAATAGCGATCGCTGCCAGGATATACGTAATCTGGCATTTCTGGGGATTGCTTATA
ACACCCTGTTACGTATAGCCGAAATTGCCAGGATCAGGGTTAAAGATATCTCACGTACTGACGGTGGGAG
AATGTTAATCCATATTGGCAGAACGAAAACGCTGGTTAGCACCGCAGGTGTAGAGAAGGCACTTAGCCTG
GGGGTAACTAAACTGGTCGAGCGATGGATTTCCGTCTCTGGTGTAGCTGATGATCCGAATAACTACCTGT
TTTGCCGGGTCAGAAAAAATGGTGTTGCCGCGCCATCTGCCACCAGCCAGCTATCAACTCGCGCCCTGGA
AGGGATTTTTGAAGCAACTCATCGATTGATTTACGGCGCTAAGGATGACTCTGGTCAGAGATACCTGGCC
TGGTCTGGACACAGTGCCCGTGTCGGAGCCGCGCGAGATATGGCCCGCGCTGGAGTTTCAATACCGGAGA
TCATGCAAGCTGGTGGCTGGACCAATGTAAATATTGTCATGAACTATATCCGTAACCTGGATAGTGAAAC
AGGGGCAATGGTGCGCCTGCTGGAAGATGGCGATTAGCCATGTTTAAGGGTTCCTCTAGTGTACACGCGT
TGTGCCTTCTAGTTGCCAGCCATCTGTTGTTTGCCCCTCCCCCGTGCCTTCCTTGACCCTGGAAGGTGCC
ACTCCCACTGTCCTTTCCTAATAAAATGAGGAAATTGCATCGCATTGTCTGAGTAGGTGTCATTCTATTC
TGGGGGGTGGGGTGGGGCAGGACAGCAAGGGGGAGGATTGGGAAGACAATAGCAGGCATGCTGGGGAACG
CGTGATATCAGATCTGTTACGTAGATAAGTAGCATGGCGGGTTAATCATTAACTACAAGGAACCCCTAGT
GATGGAGTTGGCCACTCCCTCTCTGCGCGCTCGCTCGCTCACTGAGGCCG
